>Addgene plasmid #191137 | pKnockinDonor-HA-mCherry-T2A-Tmsb10 | addgene full sequence | sequence record 379964 | Addgene NGS Result
ACCTAAATTGTAAGCGTTAATATTTTGTTAAAATTCGCGTTAAATTTTTGTTAAATCAGCTCATTTTTTA
ACCAATAGGCCGAAATCGGCAAAATCCCTTATAAATCAAAAGAATAGACCGAGATAGGGT
[37 nt withheld, positions 131-167]
AAAGAACGTGGACTCCAACGTCAAAGG
[49 nt withheld, positions 195-243]
T
[91 nt withheld, positions 245-335]
G
[124 nt withheld, positions 337-460]
CCCATTCGCCATTCAGGCTGCGCAACTGTTGGGAAGGGCGATCGGTGCGGGCCTCTTCGCTATTACGCCA
GCTGGCGAAAGGGGGATGTGCTGCAAGGCGATTAAGTTGGGTAACGCCAGGGTTTTCCCAGTCACGACGT
TGTAAAACGACGGCCAGTGAGCGCGCGTAATACGACTCACTATAGGGCGAATTGGGTACCGGGCCCCCCC
TCGAGGTCGACAGAAGGAGACTCTGGAGAGCAAACGCAAGAGACTTGAGGCGACGCGGGTGGGGTGTCTC
CCGCGAGCAGGGCTGCAGCAGAGCGCGCGTGCTCGCCCGCACACCCACAACCCTACACCACACATACATT
CAACAAAACCCCAAGTCCTTCCCCGCTGCCCCCCCCCCCACGCCCTTCCCGCGGGGTGAGCAGCAGGCTC
CTGGGTACTAGGAAAAGGAGATATATCAAGAAAAGAGACCACCGGGAGCTGGTGCCTGCCACCCTCCACG
CGGGATCGCAACGGGTTAGGAACGCGGGCCGAGAAGGGCGGAGCCCCAGGCAGCCTGGAGATGCTGAGCG
CCCCCCAGCCCCCGCGCGCGCTGGCCACGCCCTCCGCGCGGGCTGGCCACGCCCTCGTTGCGGCGGGCGA
GAGGCGGGGCGGGGCGCGGTGTATATAAGACGAGGGGCGGGCGCCGCTCTTTTGTCTCTTGCTGCAGCAA
CGAGAGTGGGAGCACCTGGAGCGCGAGCTCGGAAGGAGAATCCACGGTAAGGCACAGCGCCGGCCTTGGG
GCCTACCCTGGGTGGGGTCGGGCCAGTTTATGGCTGGCGGGCGCGTTCCCCTTCGGTTGCAACAGGCGAC
CCGGCGGTTTGGAATCTTCTGGGGCTAGCAGGCCACGCCCTGGGGCTTCGGAGGGAGGGTGTGGTGGACG
AGTCTAGGATCCTCGGCCTCCGGGCTGCGGGAACGCCCAGGACTGGGAATGCCACGTTGAGAGGCGTTCG
CGGAAGGCGCGGGATCCAGGACGCGCTGGTCACCCCCAAGCCCCTGGCCACCCATTATCACCTTGTTTCG
CCCATCAGAGTTGTAAGAAAATGTACCCATACGATGTTCCAGATTACGCTCTTATGGCCATGGAGGCCCG
AATTCGGATGGTGAGCAAGGGCGAGGAGGATAACATGGCCATCATCAAGGAGTTCATGCGCTTCAAGGTG
CACATGGAGGGCTCCGTGAACGGCCACGAGTTCGAGATCGAGGGCGAGGGCGAGGGCCGCCCCTACGAGG
GCACCCAGACCGCCAAGCTGAAGGTGACCAAGGGTGGCCCCCTGCCCTTCGCCTGGGACATCCTGTCCCC
TCAGTTCATGTACGGCTCCAAGGCCTACGTGAAGCACCCCGCCGACATCCCCGACTACTTGAAGCTGTCC
TTCCCCGAGGGCTTCAAGTGGGAGCGCGTGATGAACTTCGAGGACGGCGGCGTGGTGACCGTGACCCAGG
ACTCCTCCCTGCAGGACGGCGAGTTCATCTACAAGGTGAAGCTGCGCGGCACCAACTTCCCCTCCGACGG
CCCCGTAATGCAGAAGAAGACCATGGGCTGGGAGGCCTCCTCCGAGCGGATGTACCCCGAGGACGGCGCC
CTGAAGGGCGAGATCAAGCAGAGGCTGAAGCTGAAGGACGGCGGCCACTACGACGCTGAGGTCAAGACCA
CCTACAAGGCCAAGAAGCCCGTGCAGCTGCCCGGCGCCTACAACGTCAACATCAAGTTGGACATCACCTC
CCACAACGAGGACTACACCATCGTGGAACAGTACGAACGCGCCGAGGGCCGCCACTCCACCGGCGGCATG
GACGAGCTGTACAAGGAGGGCAGAGGCAGTCTGCTGACATGCGGTGACGTGGAAGAGAATCCCGGCCCTA
TGGCAGACAAGCCGGACATGGGGGAAATCGCCAGCTTCGATAAGGCCAAGCTGAAGAAAACCGAGACGCA
GGAGAAGAACACCCTGCCGACCAAAGAGAGTAAGTGTGCCCCGGGTTCCCACCCCAGCGCTCCTCCCTTC
CCTGCTGTGCCAGCCCGGCACCCCCACCCCCATCCGGCCACTATCTTCCCACCCCGAATCTAAGGCCACA
GCCACCCTTCCAGTCACACAAAGCACTTTGTCTCTTCCAAACCCCTTCTCTGTCCGCAGGCCTCGTGGGT
GCCTCACCCACACCAGGTTTGTGGGTTGGGTATGGGGGGCTGTAAGGTAGCTCCAATGACCACATCCCTC
CCTTCGCAGCCATTGAACAGGAAAAGAGGAGTGAAATCTCCTAAAAGCCTAGGAAGATTTCCCCACCCCA
CCCCACCCCGCCCCATCATCTCCAAGACCCCCTCGTGATGTGGAGGAAGAGCCACCTGCAAGATGGACGC
GAGCCACAAGCTGCACTGTGAAACCCGGGCACTCCGAGCCGATGCCACCGGCCCGCGGGTCTCTGAAGGG
GACCCCTCCACTAATCGGACTGCCAAATTTCACCGGTTTGCCCTGGGATATTATAGAAAATTATTTGTAT
GATTGATGAAAATAAAAACACCTCGTGGCATGGTTGGCGTGGTCTGAATTTTTTAGTTGAGTATGCGTGG
GCAGAGCGGTCTGGGAGTGAGTTGTGCCGCAGGGAGAGAGGAGGGGACGTGGTAGAATGGGTGAGGAGGA
TGTATCGTTTTTATTTTTGTTTTACGTGCTTCTCGACATGCGGTTTCCTGGGTTCTCAGTTGCTTCGCCC
TTAATGCGGAATTCCTGCAGCCCGGGGGATCCACTAGTTCTAGAGCGGCCGCCACCGCGGTGGAGCTCCA
GCTTTTGTTCCCTTTAGTGAGGGTTAATTGCGCGCTTGGCGTAATCATGGTCATAGCTGTTTCCTGTGTG
AAATTGTTATCCGCTCACAATTCCACACAACATACGAGCCGGAAGCATAAAGTGTAAAGCCTGGGGTGCC
TAATGAGTGAGCTAACTCACATTAATTGCGTTGCGCTCACTGCCCGCTTTCCAGTCGGGAAACCTGTCGT
GCCAGCTGCATTAATGAATCGGCCAACGCGCGGGGAGAGGCGGTTTGCGTATTGGGCGCTCTTCCGCTTC
CTCGCTCACTGACTCGCTGCGCTCGGTCGTTCGGCTGCGGCGAGCGGTATCAGCTCACTCAAAGGCGGTA
ATACGGTTATCCACAGAATCAGGGGATAACGCAGGAAAGAACATGTGAGCAAAAGGCCAGCAAAAGGCCA
GGAACCGTAAAAAGGCCGCGTTGCTGGCGTTTTTCCATAGGCTCCGCCCCCCTGACGAGCATCACAAAAA
TCGACGCTCAAGTCAGAGGTGGCGAAACCCGACAGGACTATAAAGATACCAGGCGTTTCCCCCTGGAAGC
TCCCTCGTGCGCTCTCCTGTTCCGACCCTGCCGCTTACCGGATACCTGTCCGCCTTTCTCCCTTCGGGAA
GCGTGGCGCTTTCTCATAGCTCACGCTGTAGGTATCTCAGTTCGGTGTAGGTCGTTCGCTCCAAGCTGGG
CTGTGTGCACGAACCCCCCGTTCAGCCCGACCGCTGCGCCTTATCCGGTAACTATCGTCTTGAGTCCAAC
CCGGTAAGACACGACTTATCGCCACTGGCAGCAGCCACTGGTAACAGGATTAGCAGAGCGAGGTATGTAG
GCGGTGCTACAGAGTTCTTGAAGTGGTGGCCTAACTACGGCTACACTAGAAGAACAGTATTTGGTATCTG
CGCTCTGCTGAAGCCAGTTACCTTCGGAAAAAGAGTTGGTAGCTCTTGATCCGGCAAACAAACCACCGCT
GGTAGCGGTGGTTTTTTTGTTTGCAAGCAGCAGATTACGCGCAGAAAAAAAGGATCTCAAGAAGATCCTT
TGATCTTTTCTACGGGGTCTGACGCTCAGTGGAACGAAAACTCACGTTAAGGGATTTTGGTCATGAGATT
ATCAAAAAGGATCTTCACCTAGATCCTTTTAAATTAAAAATGAAGTTTTAAATCAATCTAAAGTATATAT
GAGTAAACTTGGTCTGACAGTTACCAATGCTTAATCAGTGAGGCACCTATCTCAGCGATCTGTCTATTTC
GTTCATCCATAGTTGCCTGACTCCCCGTCGTGTAGATAACTACGATACGGGAGGGCTTACCATCTGGCCC
CAGTGCTGCAATGATACCGCGAGACCCACGCTCACCGGCTCCAGATTTATCAGCAATAAACCAGCCAGCC
GGAAGGGCCGAGCGCAGAAGTGGTCCTGCAACTTTATCCGCCTCCATCCAGTCTATTAATTGTTGCCGGG
AAGCTAGAGTAAGTAGTTCGCCAGTTAATAGTTTGCGCAACGTTGTTGCCATTGCTACAGGCATCGTGGT
GTCACGCTCGTCGTTTGGTATGGCTTCATTCAGCTCCGGTTCCCAACGATCAAGGCGAGTTACATGATCC
CCCATGTTGTGCAAAAAAGCGGTTAGCTCCTTCGGTCCTCCGATCGTTGTCAGAAGTAAGTTGGCCGCAG
TGTTATCACTCATGGTTATGGCAGCACTGCATAATTCTCTTACTGTCATGCCATCCGTAAGATGCTTTTC
TGTGACTGGTGAGTACTCAACCAAGTCATTCTGAGAATAGTGTATGCGGCGACCGAGTTGCTCTTGCCCG
GCGTCAATACGGGATAATACCGCGCCACATAGCAGAACTTTAAAAGTGCTCATCATTGGAAAACGTTCTT
CGGGGCGAAAACTCTCAAGGATCTTACCGCTGTTGAGATCCAGTTCGATGTAACCCACTCGTGCACCCAA
CTGATCTTCAGCATCTTTTACTTTCACCAGCGTTTCTGGGTGAGCAAAAACAGGAAGGCAAAATGCCGCA
AAAAAGGGAATAAGGGCGACACGGAAATGTTGAATACTCATACTCTTCCTTTTTCAATATTATTGAAGCA
TTTATCAGGGTTATTGTCTCATGAGCGGATACATATTTGAATGTATTTAGAAAAATAAACAAATAGGGGT
TCCGCGCACATTTCCCCGAAAAGTGCC
Features (pLannotate 1.2.2; 17 found; start..end, strand, type, name):
     32..460     -  rep_origin     f1 ori (sequence partly withheld): f1 bacteriophage origin of replication; arrow indicates direction of (+) strand synthesis
    465..620     -  CDS            lacZα (fragment): LacZα fragment of β-galactosidase; lacZ fragment
    628..646     +  promoter       T7 promoter: promoter for bacteriophage T7 RNA polymerase
    655..681     -  misc_feature   MCS (fragment): pBluescript multiple cloning site
   1085..1106    +  promoter       chicken β-actin promoter (fragment): contains a 21-bp deletion relative to the standard chicken β-actin promoter
   1534..1560    +  CDS            3xHA (fragment): three tandem HA epitope tags
   1588..2295    +  CDS            mCherry: mCherry is a basic (constitutively fluorescent) red fluorescent protein published in 2004, derived from Discosoma sp.. It is reported to be a very rapidly-maturing monomer with low acid sensitivity.
   2350..2451    +  CDS            TMSB10 (fragment): TYB10_PIG - Experimental evidence at protein level: Swiss-Prot protein existence level 1. Plays an important role in the organization of the cytoskeleton. Binds to and sequesters actin monomers (G actin) and therefore inhibits actin polymerization (By similarity). From Sus scrofa (Pig).
   3199..3258    -  misc_feature   MCS (fragment): pBluescript multiple cloning site
   3271..3289    -  promoter       T3 promoter: promoter for bacteriophage T3 RNA polymerase
   3334..3350    -  protein_bind   lac operator: The lac repressor binds to the lac operator to inhibit transcription in E. coli. This inhibition can be relieved by adding lactose or isopropyl-β-D-thiogalactopyranoside (IPTG). lac repressor encoded by lacI
   3358..3388    -  promoter       lac promoter: promoter for the E. coli lac operon
   3403..3424    -  protein_bind   CAP binding site: CAP binding activates transcription in the presence of cAMP. E. coli catabolite activator protein
   3437..3529    -  CDS            lacI (fragment): lac repressor; lacI; The lac repressor binds to the lac operator to inhibit transcription in E. coli. This inhibition can be relieved by adding lactose or isopropyl-β-D-thiogalactopyranoside (IPTG).
   3712..4300    -  rep_origin     ori: high-copy-number ColE1/pMB1/pBR322/pUC origin of replication
   4471..5331    -  CDS            AmpR: β-lactamase; bla; confers resistance to ampicillin, carbenicillin, and related antibiotics
   5332..5436    -  promoter       AmpR promoter: bla
