[The description below was written by a language model from this plasmid's Addgene catalogue record and pLannotate feature annotations shown in this document.]
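Description:
pKnockinDonor-HA-mCherry-T2A-Tmsb10 is a homology-directed repair donor built in a pBluescript (pBS) backbone, intended to insert an HA tag, mCherry and a T2A peptide into the mouse Tmsb10 locus. Although catalogued as a mammalian expression vector, it functions as a targeting template rather than an expression plasmid. It is propagated in E. coli through a high-copy ColE1/pUC-type origin and selected with ampicillin via the β-lactamase gene and its own promoter. The backbone also carries the usual pBluescript elements: an f1 phage origin, remnants of the lacZα/lac promoter-operator region, split halves of the multiple cloning site, and T7 and T3 promoters on either side of the insert.

The roughly 2.5 kb insert sits between the MCS fragments. Its annotated order is a single HA epitope (detected as a fragment of a 3xHA tag), the full mCherry coding sequence, a short unannotated gap that is consistent in position with the T2A element named in the plasmid title, and then a thymosin β10 coding fragment, matched by the annotation tool to the pig orthologue but described in the record as mouse Tmsb10. This order agrees with the plasmid name, whereas the purpose field lists the parts as HA-T2A-mCherry. After integration, the endogenous Tmsb10 promoter would presumably drive one transcript, with T2A ribosomal skipping separating HA-tagged mCherry from thymosin β10, so red fluorescence reports Tmsb10-expressing cells. The unannotated sequence on both sides of the cassette presumably represents the genomic homology arms. A 22 bp hit to the chicken β-actin promoter lies within this region and is likely incidental. The record names no guide RNA or nuclease. The associated publication concerns Tmsb10 in fetal Leydig cell differentiation.
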