Addgene plasmid #191137: pKnockinDonor-HA-mCherry-T2A-Tmsb10
Purpose: Knock in HA-T2A-mCherry into the mouse Tmsb10 gene locus
Depositing lab: Ken-ichirou Morohashi. Depositing organization: Kyushu University. Publication: Tmsb10 triggers fetal Leydig differentiation by suppressing the RAS/ERK pathway. Inoue M, Baba T, Takahashi F, Terao M, Yanai S, Shima Y, Saito D, Sugihara K, Miura T, Takada S, Suyama M, Ohkawa Y, Morohashi KI. Commun Biol. 2022 Sep 15;5(1):974. doi: 10.1038/s42003-022-03941-5. PubMed 36109592.
Backbone
  Vector backbone: pBS
  Backbone size w/o insert (bp): 2940
  Total vector size (bp): 5457
  Vector type: Mammalian Expression
Growth in bacteria
  Bacterial resistance: Ampicillin, 100 μg/mL
  Growth temperature: 37°C
  Growth strain: DH5alpha
  Copy number: Unknown
Gene/Insert
  Gene/Insert name: HA-mCherry-T2A-Tmsb10
  Insert size (bp): 2517
Terms and licenses: Academic/Nonprofit Terms; Industry Terms: Not Available to Industry
How to cite: pKnockinDonor-HA-mCherry-T2A-Tmsb10 was a gift from Ken-ichirou Morohashi (Addgene plasmid # 191137 ; http://n2t.net/addgene:191137 ; RRID:Addgene_191137)
